>Addgene plasmid #100516 | pRK5-Myc-metap2 | addgene full sequence | sequence record 194179 | Addgene NGS Result
GACATTGATTATTGACTAGTTATTAATAGTAATCAATTACGGGGTCATTAGTTCATAGCCCATATATGGA
GTTCCGCGTTACATAACTTACGGTAAATGGCCCGCCTGGCTGACCGCCCAACGACCCCCGCCCATTGACG
TCAATAATGACGTATGTTCCCATAGTAACGCCAATAGGGACTTTCCATTGACGTCAATGGGTGGAGTATT
TACGGTAAACTGCCCACTTGGCAGTACATCAAGTGTATCATATGCCAAGTACGCCCCCTATTGACGTCAA
TGACGGTAAATGGCCCGCCTGGCATTATGCCCAGTACATGACCTTATGGGACTTTCCTACTTGGCAGTAC
ATCTACGTATTAGTCATCGCTATTACCATGGTGATGCGGTTTTGGCAGTACATCAATGGGCGTGGATAGC
GGTTTGACTCACGGGGATTTCCAAGTCTCCACCCCATTGACGTCAATGGGAGTTTGTTTTGGCACCAAAA
TCAACGGGACTTTCCAAAATGTCGTAACAACTCCGCCCCATTGACGCAAATGGGCGGTAGGCGTGTACGG
TGGGAGGTCTATATAAGCAGAGCTCGTTTAGTGAACCGTCAGATCGCCTGGAGACGCCATCCACGCTGTT
TTGACCTCCATAGAAGACACCGGGACCGATCCAGCCTCCGCGGCCGGGAACGGTGCATTGGAACGCGGAT
TCCCCGTGCCAAGAGTGACGTAAGTACCGCCTATAGAGTCTATAGGCCCACCCCCTTGGCTTCGTTAGAA
CGCGGCTACAATTAATACATAACCTTATGTATCATACACATACGATTTAGGTGACACTATAGAATAACAT
CCACTTTGCCTTTCTCTCCACAGGTGTCCACTCCCAGGTCCAACTGCACCTCGGTTCTATCGATTGAATT
CCCGAACCGACAGTCGGTCTCTTCACCAAGGCCATTCGCGCCACCATGGAGCAAAAGCTCATTTCTGAGG
AAGATCTCAATGGTGGTGGTGGTGGGTCGACGATGGCGGGTGTGGAGGAGGTAGCGGCCTCCGGGAGCCA
CCTGAATGGCGACCTGGATCCAGACGACAGGGAAGAAGGAGCTGCCTCTACGGCTGAGGAAGCAGCCAAG
AAAAAAAGACGAAAGAAGAAGAAGAGCAAAGGGCCTTCTGCAGGGGAACAGGAACCTGATAAAGAATCAG
GAGCCTCAGTGGATGAAGTAGCAAGACAGTTGGAAAGATCAGCATTGGAAGATAAAGAAAGAGATGAAGA
TGATGAAGATGGAGATGGCGATGGAGATGGAGCAACTGGAAAGAAGAAGAAAAAGAAGAAGAAGAAGAGA
GGACCAAAA
[1092 nt withheld, positions 1340-2431]
GGAGATGACTATTAAGCGGCCGCTAAGTAAGTAAGGATCCCCAGCTTGGCCGCCATGGCCCAACTTGTTT
ATTGCAGCTTATAATGGTTACAAATAAAGCAATAGCATCACAAATTTCACAAATAAAGCATTTTTTTCAC
TGCATTCTAGTTGTGGTTTGTCCAAACTCATCAATGTATCTTATCATGTCTGGATCGGGAATTAATTCGG
CGCAGCACCATGGCCTGAAATAACCTCTGAAAGAGGAACTTGGTTAGGTACCTTCTGAGGCGGAAAGAAC
CAGCTGTGGAATGTGTGTCAGTTAGGGTGTGGAAAGTCCCCAGGCTCCCCAGCAGGCAGAAGTATGCAAA
GCATGCATCTCAATTAGTCAGCAACCAGGTGTGGAAAGTCCCCAGGCTCCCCAGCAGGCAGAAGTATGCA
AAGCATGCATCTCAATTAGTCAGCAACCATAGTCCCGCCCCTAACTCCGCCCATCCCGCCCCTAACTCCG
CCCAGTTCCGCCCATTCTCCGCCCCATGGCTGACTAATTTTTTTTATTTATGCAGAGGCCGAGGCCGCCT
CGGCCTCTGAGCTATTCCAGAAGTAGTGAGGAGGCTTTTTTGGAGGCCTAGGCTTTTGCAAAAAGCTGTT
AACAGCTTGGCACTGGCCGTCGTTTTACAACGTCGTGACTGGGAAAACCCTGGCGTTACCCAACTTAATC
GCCTTGCAGCACATCCCCCTTTCGCCAGCTGGCGTAATAGCGAAGAGGCCCGCACCGATCGCCCTTCCCA
ACAGTTGCGCAGCCTGAATGGCGAATGGCGCCTGATGCGGTATTTTCTCCTTACGCATCTGTGCGGTATT
TCACACCGCATA
[142 nt withheld, positions 3284-3425]
C
[141 nt withheld, positions 3427-3567]
CCTTTGACGTTGGAGTCCACGTTCTTT
[37 nt withheld, positions 3595-3631]
ACCCTATCTCGGGCTATTCTTTTGATTTATAAGGGATTTTGCCGATTTCGGCCTATTGGTTAAAAAATGA
GCTGATTTAACAAAAATTTAACGCGAATTTTAACAAAATATTAACGTTTACAATTTTATGGTGCACTCTC
AGTACAATCTGCTCTGATGCCGCATAGTTAAGCCAGCCCCGACACCCGCCAACACCCGCTGACGCGCCCT
GACGGGCTTGTCTGCTCCCGGCATCCGCTTACAGACAAGCTGTGACCGTCTCCGGGAGCTGCATGTGTCA
GAGGTTTTCACCGTCATCACCGAAACGCGCGAGACGAAAGGGCCTCGTGATACGCCTATTTTTATAGGTT
AATGTCATGATAATAATGGTTTCTTAGACGTCAGGTGGCACTTTTCGGGGAAATGTGCGCGGAACCCCTA
TTTGTTTATTTTTCTAAATACATTCAAATATGTATCCGCTCATGAGACAATAACCCTGATAAATGCTTCA
ATAATATTGAAAAAGGAAGAGTATGAGTATTCAACATTTCCGTGTCGCCCTTATTCCCTTTTTTGCGGCA
TTTTGCCTTCCTGTTTTTGCTCACCCAGAAACGCTGGTGAAAGTAAAAGATGCTGAAGATCAGTTGGGTG
CACGAGTGGGTTACATCGAACTGGATCTCAACAGCGGTAAGATCCTTGAGAGTTTTCGCCCCGAAGAACG
TTTTCCAATGATGAGCACTTTTAAAGTTCTGCTATGTGGCGCGGTATTATCCCGTATTGACGCCGGGCAA
GAGCAACTCGGTCGCCGCATACACTATTCTCAGAATGACTTGGTTGAGTACTCACCAGTCACAGAAAAGC
ATCTTACGGATGGCATGACAGTAAGAGAATTATGCAGTGCTGCCATAACCATGAGTGATAACACTGCGGC
CAACTTACTTCTGACAACGATCGGAGGACCGAAGGAGCTAACCGCTTTTTTGCACAACATGGGGGATCAT
GTAACTCGCCTTGATCGTTGGGAACCGGAGCTGAATGAAGCCATACCAAACGACGAGCGTGACACCACGA
TGCCTGTAGCAATGGCAACAACGTTGCGCAAACTATTAACTGGCGAACTACTTACTCTAGCTTCCCGGCA
ACAATTAATAGACTGGATGGAGGCGGATAAAGTTGCAGGACCACTTCTGCGCTCGGCCCTTCCGGCTGGC
TGGTTTATTGCTGATAAATCTGGAGCCGGTGAGCGTGGGTCTCGCGGTATCATTGCAGCACTGGGGCCAG
ATGGTAAGCCCTCCCGTATCGTAGTTATCTACACGACGGGGAGTCAGGCAACTATGGATGAACGAAATAG
ACAGATCGCTGAGATAGGTGCCTCACTGATTAAGCATTGGTAACTGTCAGACCAAGTTTACTCATATATA
CTTTAGATTGATTTAAAACTTCATTTTTAATTTAAAAGGATCTAGGTGAAGATCCTTTTTGATAATCTCA
TGACCAAAATCCCTTAACGTGAGTTTTCGTTCCACTGAGCGTCAGACCCCGTAGAAAAGATCAAAGGATC
TTCTTGAGATCCTTTTTTTCTGCGCGTAATCTGCTGCTTGCAAACAAAAAAACCACCGCTACCAGCGGTG
GTTTGTTTGCCGGATCAAGAGCTACCAACTCTTTTTCCGAAGGTAACTGGCTTCAGCAGAGCGCAGATAC
CAAATACTGTTCTTCTAGTGTAGCCGTAGTTAGGCCACCACTTCAAGAACTCTGTAGCACCGCCTACATA
CCTCGCTCTGCTAATCCTGTTACCAGTGGCTGCTGCCAGTGGCGATAAGTCGTGTCTTACCGGGTTGGAC
TCAAGACGATAGTTACCGGATAAGGCGCAGCGGTCGGGCTGAACGGGGGGTTCGTGCACACAGCCCAGCT
TGGAGCGAACGACCTACACCGAACTGAGATACCTACAGCGTGAGCTATGAGAAAGCGCCACGCTTCCCGA
AGGGAGAAAGGCGGACAGGTATCCGGTAAGCGGCAGGGTCGGAACAGGAGAGCGCACGAGGGAGCTTCCA
GGGGGAAACGCCTGGTATCTTTATAGTCCTGTCGGGTTTCGCCACCTCTGACTTGAGCGTCGATTTTTGT
GATGCTCGTCAGGGGGGCGGAGCCTATGGAAAAACGCCAGCAACGCGGCCTTTTTACGGTTCCTGGCCTT
TTGCTGGCCTTTTGCTCACATGTTCTTTCCTGCGTTATCCCCTGATTCTGTGGATAACCGTATTACCGCC
TTTGAGTGAGCTGATACCGCTCGCCGCAGCCGAACGACCGAGCGCAGCGAGTCAGTGAGCGAGGAAGCGG
AAGAGCGCCCAATACGCAAACCGCCTCTCCCCGCGCGTTGGCCGATTCATTAATGCAGCTGGCACGACAG
GTTTCCCGACTGGAAAGCGGGCAGTGAGCGCAACGCAATTAATGTGAGTTAGCTCACTCATTAGGCACCC
CAGGCTTTACACTTTATGCTTCCGGCTCGTATGTTGTGTGGAATTGTGAGCGGATAACAATTTCACACAG
GAAACAGCTATGACATGATTACGAATTAATTCGAGCTCGCCC
Features (pLannotate 1.2.2; 21 found; start..end, strand, type, name):
      1..380     +  enhancer       CMV enhancer: human cytomegalovirus immediate early enhancer
    381..584     +  promoter       CMV promoter: human cytomegalovirus (CMV) immediate early promoter
    720..763     +  intron         CMV intron (fragment): modified intron A from human cytomegalovirus
    815..833     +  promoter       SP6 promoter: promoter for bacteriophage SP6 RNA polymerase
    837..874     +  CDS            IgH signal sequence (fragment): signal sequence from the mouse immunoglobulin heavy chain variable region
    959..978     +  CDS            Myc (fragment): Myc (human c-Myc proto-oncogene) epitope tag
   1013..2443    +  CDS            METAP2 (sequence partly withheld): MAP2_HUMAN - Also known as MNPEP, P67EIF2. Experimental evidence at protein level: Swiss-Prot protein existence level 1. Protects eukaryotic initiation factor EIF2S1 from translation-inhibiting phosphorylation by inhibitory kinases such as EIF2AK2/PKR and EIF2AK1/HCR. Plays a critical role in the regulation of protein synthesis. From Homo sapiens (Human).
   2493..2627    +  polyA_signal   SV40 poly(A) signal: SV40 polyadenylation signal
   2696..3053    +  promoter       SV40 promoter: SV40 enhancer and early promoter
   3072..3226    +  CDS            lacZα (fragment): LacZα fragment of β-galactosidase; lacZ fragment
   3232..3283    -  misc_feature   bom (fragment): basis of mobility region from pBR322
   3302..3682    +  rep_origin     M13 ori (sequence partly withheld): M13 bacteriophage origin of replication; arrow indicates direction of (+) strand synthesis
   3758..3807    -  misc_feature   bom (fragment): basis of mobility region from pBR322
   3909..3944    -  CDS            rop (fragment): Rop protein, which maintains plasmids at low copy number; rop
   4039..4143    +  promoter       AmpR promoter: bla
   4144..5004    +  CDS            AmpR: β-lactamase; bla; confers resistance to ampicillin, carbenicillin, and related antibiotics
   5175..5763    +  rep_origin     ori: high-copy-number ColE1/pMB1/pBR322/pUC origin of replication
   5946..6038    +  CDS            lacI (fragment): lac repressor; lacI; The lac repressor binds to the lac operator to inhibit transcription in E. coli. This inhibition can be relieved by adding lactose or isopropyl-β-D-thiogalactopyranoside (IPTG).
   6051..6072    +  protein_bind   CAP binding site: CAP binding activates transcription in the presence of cAMP. E. coli catabolite activator protein
   6087..6117    +  promoter       lac promoter: promoter for the E. coli lac operon
   6125..6141    +  protein_bind   lac operator: The lac repressor binds to the lac operator to inhibit transcription in E. coli. This inhibition can be relieved by adding lactose or isopropyl-β-D-thiogalactopyranoside (IPTG). lac repressor encoded by lacI
