[The description below was written by a language model from this plasmid's Addgene catalogue record and pLannotate feature annotations shown in this document.]
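Description:
pRK5-Myc-metap2 is a mammalian expression plasmid of about 6.2 kb, built on the pRK5 backbone, that produces human methionine aminopeptidase 2 (METAP2, also called MNPEP or p67eIF2) with an N-terminal Myc epitope tag. It is propagated in E. coli through a high-copy ColE1/pUC-type origin and selected with ampicillin via the β-lactamase gene and its own promoter. An M13 phage origin is also annotated, along with remnants typical of older cloning vectors: fragments of lacZα, lacI, rop and the pBR322 bom region, plus a lac promoter, operator and CAP site. No mammalian selection marker is annotated, so the plasmid is suited to transient transfection.

Transcription of the insert is driven by the human cytomegalovirus immediate early enhancer and promoter, followed by a short fragment of CMV intron A and an SP6 phage promoter, which also serves as a sequencing primer site. The METAP2 coding sequence was cloned between SalI and NotI sites, both retained, just downstream of the Myc tag, and is terminated by an SV40 polyadenylation signal. The annotation software detects only part of the Myc tag, and it also flags a short fragment resembling an immunoglobulin heavy chain signal sequence upstream of the tag; the record does not indicate that this fragment is functional. An SV40 enhancer/early promoter region lies downstream of the expression cassette.

The stated purpose is expression of Myc-tagged METAP2 in mammalian cells, where the tag allows detection or immunoprecipitation with anti-Myc antibodies. The plasmid was deposited with a study of S-adenosylmethionine sensing in the mTORC1 pathway, but the record does not specify its role in that work.
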