Addgene plasmid #100516: pRK5-Myc-metap2
Purpose: Expresse Myc tagged metap2 in mammalian cells
Depositing lab: David Sabatini. Depositing organization: Whitehead Institute for Biomedical Research. Publication: SAMTOR is an S-adenosylmethionine sensor for the mTORC1 pathway. Gu X, Orozco JM, Saxton RA, Condon KJ, Liu GY, Krawczyk PA, Scaria SM, Harper JW, Gygi SP, Sabatini DM. Science. 2017 Nov 10;358(6364):813-818. doi: 10.1126/science.aao3265. PubMed 29123071.
Backbone
  Vector backbone: pRK5
  Vector type: Mammalian Expression
Growth in bacteria
  Bacterial resistance: Ampicillin, 100 μg/mL
  Growth temperature: 37°C
  Growth strain: DH5alpha
  Copy number: Unknown
Gene/Insert
  Gene/Insert name: Metap2 (alt names: MNPEP; P67EIF2; MAP2)
  Species: H. sapiens (human)
  GenBank ID: NP_001317175.1
  Entrez Gene: METAP2 (a.k.a. MAP2, MNPEP, p67eIF2)
  Tag / fusion protein: Myc (N terminal on insert)
  Cloning method: Restriction Enzyme; 5′ cloning site SalI (not destroyed); 3′ cloning site NotI (not destroyed)
  Sequencing primers: 5′ SP6 : ATT TAG GTG ACA CTA TAG; 3′ pRK5-3': TGT AAC CAT TAT AAG CTG
Terms and licenses: Academic/Nonprofit Terms; Industry Terms: Not Available to Industry
How to cite: pRK5-Myc-metap2 was a gift from David Sabatini (Addgene plasmid # 100516 ; http://n2t.net/addgene:100516 ; RRID:Addgene_100516)
